>Addgene plasmid #188049 | pAG8Ha-FLI1_DBD_R2L2 | addgene full sequence | sequence record 376801 | Addgene NGS Result
TTCTCATGTTTGACAGCTTATCATCCGATAAGCTTTAATGCGGTAGTTTATCACAGTTAAATTGCTAACG
CAGTCAGGCACCGTGTATGAAATCTAACAATGCGCTCATCGTCATCCTCGGCACCGTCACCCTGGATGCT
GTAGGCATAGGCTTGGTTATGCCGGTACTGCCGGGCCTCTTGCGGGATATCCGGATATAGTTCCTCCTTT
CAGCAAAAAACCCCTCAAGACCCGTTTAGAGGCCCCAAGGGGTTATGCTAGTTATTGCTCAGCGGTGGCA
GCAGCCAACTCAGCTTCCTTTCGGGCTTTGTTAGCAGCCGGATCCTCAGTTAACTTTCTGCTGATGCGCA
TGATAGCTCGGCATATAGCTAATATCGCTCGGATATTTATACATGCTGCTTTCGGTCGGATGCGGCTGCA
GGGCCTGTGCAATACCATGGGCATCGAATTTGTACGCGTAGCGTTTACCATGCACTTTGGTCATGATGTT
TTTATCGTAGTAGTAGAGCAGGGCAAGGCTCAGTTTATCGTAGTTCATGTTCGGTTTGCTTTTACGTTCG
CCCCAGCGACGCGCAACTTCATCCGGATCGGTCATTTTAAATTCGCCATTGGTACCTTCCCAGGTGATGC
AGCTCGCGTTGGCGCTATCGCTCAGCAGTTCCAGCAGAAACTGCCACAGCTGAATCTGACCGCTACCCGG
GGCGCCCTGAAAATAAAGATTCTCGCTAGCATGGTGATGGTGGTGGTGATGGTGGTCCATATGGTATATC
TCCTTCTTAAAGTTAAACAAAATTATTTCTAGAGGGAAACCGTTGTGGTCTCCCTATAGTGAGTCGTATT
AATTTCGCGGGATCGAGATCTCGATCCTCTACGCCGGACGCATCGTGGCCGGCATCACCGGCGCTACAGG
TGCGGTTGCTTGCGCCTATATCGCCGACCCGGCATCACCGGCGCTACAGGTGCGGTTGCTTGCGCCTATA
TCGCCGACATCACCGATGGGGAAGATCGGGCTCGCCACTTCGGGCTCATGAGCGCTTGTTTCGGCGTGGG
TATGGTGGCAGGCCCCGTGGCCGTGGGACTGTTGGGCTCCATCTCCTTGCATGGGGACTGTTGGGCTCCA
TCTCCTTGCATGGGGGGACTGTTGGGCTCCATCTCCTTGCATGCACCATTCCTTGCGGCGGCGGTGCTCA
ACGGCCTCAACCTACTACTGGGCTGCTTCCTAATGCAGGAGTCGCATAAGGGAGAGCGTCAACCGATGCC
CTTGAGAGCCTTCAACCCAGTCAGCTCCTTCCGGTGGGCGCGGGGCATGACTATCGTCGCCGCACTTATG
ACTGTCTTCTTTATCATGCAACTCGTAGGACAGGTGCCGGCAGCGCTCTGGGTCATTTTCGGCGAGGACC
GCTTTCGCTGGAGCGCGACGATGATCGGCCTGTCGCTTGCGGTATTCGGAATCTTGCACGCCCTCGCTCA
AGCCTTCGTCACTGGTCCCGCCACCAAACGTTTCGGCGAGAAGCAGGCCATTATCGCCGGCATGGCGGCC
GACGCGCTGGGCTACGTCTTGCTGGCGTTCGCGACGCGAGGCTGGATGGCCTTCCCCATTATGATTCTTC
TCGCTTCCGGCGGCATCGGGATGCCCGCGTTGCAGGCCATGCTGTCCAGGCAGGTAGATGACGACCATCA
GGGACAGCTTCAAGGATCGCTCGCGGCTCTTACCAGCCTAACTTCGATCATTGGACCGCTGATCGTCACG
GCGATTTATGCCGCCTCGGCGAGCACATGGAACGGGTTGGCATGGATTGTAGGTGCCGCCCTATACCTTG
TCATGGATTGTAGGTGCCGCCCTATACCTTGTCTGCCTCCCCGCGTTGCGTCGCGGTGCATGGAGCCGGG
CCACCTCGACCTGAATGGAAGCCGGCGGCACCTCGCTAACGGATTCACCACTCCAAGAATTGGAGCCAAT
CAATTCTTGCGGAGAACTGTGAATGCGCAAACCAACCCTTGGCAGAACATATCCATCGCGTCCGCCATCT
CCAGCAGCCGCACGCGGCGCATCTCGGGCAGCGTTGGGTCCTGGCCACGGGTGTGCATGATCGTGCTCCT
GTCGTTGAGGACCCGGCTAGGCTGGCGGGGTTGCCTTACTGGTTAGCAGAATGAATCACCGATACGCGAG
CGAACGTGAAGCGACTGCTGCTGCAAAACGTCTGCGACCTGAGCAACAACATGAATGGTCTTCGGTTTCC
GTGTTTCGTAAAGTCTGGAAACGCGGAAGTCAGCGCCCTGCACCATTATGTTCCGGATCTGCATCGCAGG
ATGCTGCTGGCTACCCTGTGGAACACCTACATCTGTATTAACGAAGCGCTGGCATTGACCCTGAGTGATT
TTTCTCTGGTCCCGCCGCATCCATACCGCCAGTTGTTTACCCTCACGACGTTCCAGTAACCGGGCATGTT
CATCATCAGTAACCCGTATCGTGAGCATCCTCTCTCGTTTCATCGGTATCATTACCCCCATGAACAGAAA
TCCCCCTTACACGGAGGCATCAGTGACCAAACAGGAAAAAACCGCCCTTAACATGGCCCGCTTTATCAGA
AGCCAGACATTAACGCTTCTGGAGAAACTCAACGAGCTGGACGCGGATGAACAGGCAGACATCTGTGAAT
CGCTTCACGACCACGCTGATGAGCTTTACCGCAGCTGCCTCGCGCGTTTCGGTGATGACGGTGAAAACCT
CTGACACATGCAGCTCCCGGAGACGGTCACAGCTTGTCTGTAAGCGGATGCCGGGAGCAGACAAGCCCGT
CAGGGCGCGTCAGCGGGTGTTGGCGGGTGTCGGGGCGCAGCCATGACCCAGTCACGTAGCGATAGCGGAG
TGTATACTGGCTTAACTATGCGGCATCAGAGCAGATTGTACTGAGAGTGCACCATTGCGGTGTGAAATAC
CGCACAGATGCGTAAGGAGAAAATACCGCATCAGGCGCTCTTCCGCTTCCTCGCTCACTGACTCGCTGCG
CTCGGTCGTTCGGCTGCGGCGAGCGGTATCAGCTCACTCAAAGGCGGTAATACGGTTATCCACAGAATCA
GGGGATAACGCAGGAAAGAACATGTGAGCAAAAGGCCAGCAAAAGGCCAGGAACCGTAAAAAGGCCGCGT
TGCTGGCGTTTTTCCATAGGCTCCGCCCCCCTGACGAGCATCACAAAAATCGACGCTCAAGTCAGAGGTG
GCGAAACCCGACAGGACTATAAAGATACCAGGCGTTTCCCCCTGGAAGCTCCCTCGTGCGCTCTCCTGTT
CCGACCCTGCCGCTTACCGGATACCTGTCCGCCTTTCTCCCTTCGGGAAGCGTGGCGCTTTCTCATAGCT
CACGCTGTAGGTATCTCAGTTCGGTGTAGGTCGTTCGCTCCAAGCTGGGCTGTGTGCACGAACCCCCCGT
TCAGCCCGACCGCTGCGCCTTATCCGGTAACTATCGTCTTGAGTCCAACCCGGTAAGACACGACTTATCG
CCACTGGCAGCAGCCACTGGTAACAGGATTAGCAGAGCGAGGTATGTAGGCGGTGCTACAGAGTTCTTGA
AGTGGTGGCCTAACTACGGCTACACTAGAAGGACAGTATTTGGTATCTGCGCTCTGCTGAAGCCAGTTAC
CTTCGGAAAAAGAGTTGGTAGCTCTTGATCCGGCAAACAAACCACCGCTGGTAGCGGTGGTTTTTTTGTT
TGCAAGCAGCAGATTACGCGCAGAAAAAAAGGATCTCAAGAAGATCCTTTGATCTTTTCTACGGGGTCTG
ACGCTCAGTGGAACGAAAACTCACGTTAAGGGATTTTGGTCATGAGATTATCAAAAAGGATCTTCACCTA
GATCCTTTTAAATTAAAAATGAAGTTTTAAATCAATCTAAAGTATATATGAGTAAACTTGGTCTGACAGT
TACCAATGCTTAATCAGTGAGGCACCTATCTCAGCGATCTGTCTATTTCGTTCATCCATAGTTGCCTGAC
TCCCCGTCGTGTAGATAACTACGATACGGGAGGGCTTACCATCTGGCCCCAGTGCTGCAATGATACCGCG
AGACCCACGCTCACCGGCTCCAGATTTATCAGCAATAAACCAGCCAGCCGGAAGGGCCGAGCGCAGAAGT
GGTCCTGCAACTTTATCCGCCTCCATCCAGTCTATTAATTGTTGCCGGGAAGCTAGAGTAAGTAGTTCGC
CAGTTAATAGTTTGCGCAACGTTGTTGCCATTGCTGCAGGCATCGTGGTGTCACGCTCGTCGTTTGGTAT
GGCTTCATTCAGCTCCGGTTCCCAACGATCAAGGCGAGTTACATGATCCCCCATGTTGTGCAAAAAAGCG
GTTAGCTCCTTCGGTCCTCCGATCGTTGTCAGAAGTAAGTTGGCCGCAGTGTTATCACTCATGGTTATGG
CAGCACTGCATAATTCTCTTACTGTCATGCCATCCGTAAGATGCTTTTCTGTGACTGGTGAGTACTCAAC
CAAGTCATTCTGAGAATAGTGTATGCGGCGACCGAGTTGCTCTTGCCCGGCGTCAACACGGGATAATACC
GCGCCACATAGCAGAACTTTAAAAGTGCTCATCATTGGAAAACGTTCTTCGGGGCGAAAACTCTCAAGGA
TCTTACCGCTGTTGAGATCCAGTTCGATGTAACCCACTCGTGCACCCAACTGATCTTCAGCATCTTTTAC
TTTCACCAGCGTTTCTGGGTGAGCAAAAACAGGAAGGCAAAATGCCGCAAAAAAGGGAATAAGGGCGACA
CGGAAATGTTGAATACTCATACTCTTCCTTTTTCAATATTATTGAAGCATTTATCAGGGTTATTGTCTCA
TGAGCGGATACATATTTGAATGTATTTAGAAAAATAAACAAATAGGGGTTCCGCGCACATTTCCCCGAAA
AGTGCCACCTGACGTCTAAGAAACCATTATTATCATGACATTAACCTATAAAAATAGGCGTATCACGAGG
CCCTTTCGTCTTCAAGAA
Features (pLannotate 1.2.2; 19 found; start..end, strand, type, name):
     10..39      +  promoter       tet promoter: E. coli promoter for tetracycline efflux protein gene
     87..191     +  CDS            TcR (fragment): tetracycline efflux protein; tet; confers resistance to tetracycline
    214..261     -  terminator     T7 terminator: transcription terminator for bacteriophage T7 RNA polymerase
    269..318     -  CDS            SET1 (fragment): solubility-enhancement tag derived from T7 phage gene 10B
    359..697     -  CDS            FEV (fragment): FEV_HUMAN - Also known as PET1. Experimental evidence at protein level: Swiss-Prot protein existence level 1. Functions as a transcriptional regulator. According to PubMed:12761502, it functions as a transcriptional repressor. Functions in the differentiation and the maintenance of the central serotonergic neurons. May play a role in cell growth. From Homo sapiens (Human).
    705..725     -  CDS            capTEV™ (fragment): composite tag for in vivo biotinylation, TEV protease cleavage, and 6xHis tagging
    731..754     -  CDS            8xHis: 8xHis affinity tag
    769..791     -  RBS            RBS: efficient ribosome binding site from bacteriophage T7 gene 10 (Olins and Rangwala, 1989)
    823..841     -  promoter       T7 promoter: promoter for bacteriophage T7 RNA polymerase
    863..938     +  CDS            TcR (fragment): tetracycline efflux protein; tet; confers resistance to tetracycline
    939..1103    +  CDS            TcR (fragment): tetracycline efflux protein; tet; confers resistance to tetracycline
   1133..1822    +  CDS            TcR (fragment): tetracycline efflux protein; tet; confers resistance to tetracycline
   1822..1904    +  CDS            TcR (fragment): tetracycline efflux protein; tet; confers resistance to tetracycline
   2146..2526    -  CDS            YPB1_ECOLX: Protein predicted: Swiss-Prot protein existence level 4. From Escherichia coli.
   2543..2734    +  CDS            rop: Rop protein, which maintains plasmids at low copy number; rop
   2836..2975    +  misc_feature   bom: basis of mobility region from pBR322
   3161..3749    -  rep_origin     ori: high-copy-number ColE1/pMB1/pBR322/pUC origin of replication
   3920..4780    -  CDS            AmpR: β-lactamase; bla; confers resistance to ampicillin, carbenicillin, and related antibiotics
   4781..4885    -  promoter       AmpR promoter: bla
