[The description below was written by a language model from this plasmid's Addgene catalogue record and pLannotate feature annotations shown in this document.]
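Description:
pAG8Ha-FLI1_DBD_R2L2 is a bacterial expression plasmid built on a pET11-type backbone for producing a mutant form of the human FLI1 DNA-binding domain in E. coli. It replicates from a pBR322/ColE1-family origin accompanied by the rop gene and the bom mobilisation region, and is selected with ampicillin through the β-lactamase gene and its own promoter. The annotation also picks up a tet promoter and several fragments of the tetracycline efflux gene flanking the expression cassette. These are remnants of the pBR322 ancestry, interrupted by the cassette, rather than a recorded selection marker. The catalogue lists a total size of about 4.9 kb, slightly shorter than the 4,988-nt sequenced record.

The expression cassette runs from a T7 promoter and the T7 gene 10 ribosome binding site through an N-terminal 8xHis tag, a TEV protease recognition site (detected as a partial match to a composite TEV-containing tag), and the insert, ending at a T7 terminator. No lac operator or lacI gene is annotated. The insert encodes FLI1 residues 276–399, with amino acids 1–275 and 400–452 deleted, and carries the substitutions R337L, R340L and F362A. It is codon optimised for E. coli. The annotation tool labels this region as a fragment of FEV, presumably because FEV is a closely related ETS-family protein. A short match to a T7 gene 10-derived tag downstream of the insert is probably residual vector sequence.

Expression requires a host supplying T7 RNA polymerase. The His8 tag allows affinity purification, and TEV cleavage then removes it. The associated publication concerns how the DNA-binding domain modulates phase separation of the EWS::FLI1 oncogenic fusion, but the record does not state the functional effect of the individual mutations.
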