Addgene plasmid #188049: pAG8Ha-FLI1_DBD_R2L2
Purpose: Expresses His8-FLI1_DBD_R2L2(276-399_R337L_R340L_F362A) with a TEV site for removal of the His8 tag.
Depositing lab: David Libich. Depositing organization: University of Texas Health Science Center at San Antonio. Publication: Phase separation of the oncogenic fusion protein EWS::FLI1 is modulated by its DNA-binding domain. Selig EE, Sohn EJ, Stoja A, Moreno-Romero AK, Akula S, Xu X, Bishop AJR, Libich DS. Proc Natl Acad Sci U S A. 2025 May 20;122(20):e2221823122. doi: 10.1073/pnas.2221823122. Epub 2025 May 16. PubMed 40377985.
Backbone
  Vector backbone: pET11
  Backbone size w/o insert (bp): 4500
  Total vector size (bp): 4929
  Vector type: Bacterial Expression
Growth in bacteria
  Bacterial resistance: Ampicillin, 100 μg/mL
  Growth temperature: 37°C
  Growth strain: DH5alpha
  Copy number: Unknown
Gene/Insert
  Gene/Insert name: FLI1 (alt names: Friend leukemia integration 1 transcription factor; Proto-oncogene Fli-1)
  Species: H. sapiens (human)
  Insert size (bp): 429
  Mutation: deleted amino acids 1-275, 400-452, mutated R337L, R340L, F362A
  Entrez Gene: FLI1 (a.k.a. BDPLT21, EWSR2, FLI-1, SIC-1)
  Promoter: T7
  Tag / fusion protein: His8 (N terminal on insert)
  Cloning method: Restriction Enzyme; 5′ cloning site KasI (unknown if destroyed); 3′ cloning site BamH1 (unknown if destroyed)
  Sequencing primers: 5′ T7; 3′ T7 reverse
Terms and licenses: Academic/Nonprofit Terms; Industry Terms: Not Available to Industry
Depositor comments: insert is codon optimized for E. coli expression
How to cite: pAG8Ha-FLI1_DBD_R2L2 was a gift from David Libich (Addgene plasmid # 188049 ; http://n2t.net/addgene:188049 ; RRID:Addgene_188049)
